Addgene plasmid #107482: pCEP4-SERTF263C-myc
Purpose: Mammalian expression plasmid for codon optimized mutant hSERT with internal MYC tag inserted in ECL2, mutation F263C with approximately wildtype activity, decreased surface expression
Depositing lab: Erik Procko. Publication: Deep Mutagenesis of a Transporter for Uptake of a Non-Native Substrate Identifies Conformationally Dynamic Regions. Young HJ, Chan M, Selvam B, Szymanski SK, Shukla D, Procko E. bioRxiv 2021.04.19.440442 10.1101/2021.04.19.440442.
Backbone
  Vector backbone: pCEP4
  Backbone manufacturer: Invitrogen
  Backbone size w/o insert (bp): 10410
  Vector type: Mammalian Expression
  Selectable markers: Hygromycin
Growth in bacteria
  Bacterial resistance: Ampicillin, 100 μg/mL
  Growth temperature: 37°C
  Growth strain: DH5alpha
  Copy number: High Copy
Gene/Insert
  Gene/Insert name: Serotonin Transporter (SERT) (alt name: SLC6A4)
  Species: H. sapiens (human)
  Insert size (bp): 1985
  Mutation: F263C
  Entrez Gene: SLC6A4 (a.k.a. 5-HTT, 5-HTTLPR, 5HTT, HTT, OCD1, SERT, SERT1, hSERT)
  Promoter: CMV
  Cloning method: Restriction Enzyme; 5′ cloning site NHE1 (not destroyed); 3′ cloning site XHO1 (not destroyed)
  Sequencing primers: 5′ CMV Forward; 3′ EBV Reverse
Terms and licenses: Academic/Nonprofit Terms; Industry Terms: Not Available to Industry
Depositor comments: Please visit https://doi.org/10.1101/2021.04.19.440442 for bioRxiv preprint.
How to cite: pCEP4-SERTF263C-myc was a gift from Erik Procko (Addgene plasmid # 107482 ; http://n2t.net/addgene:107482 ; RRID:Addgene_107482)
