[The description below was written by a language model from this plasmid's Addgene catalogue record and pLannotate feature annotations shown in this document.]
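Description:
pCEP4-SERTF263C-myc is a mammalian expression plasmid built on the Invitrogen pCEP4 episomal backbone, with a full annotated sequence of about 12.1 kb. In bacteria it is propagated through a high-copy ColE1/pUC-type origin and selected with ampicillin via the β-lactamase gene. For mammalian cells the backbone carries the Epstein-Barr virus oriP origin together with an EBNA1 coding sequence, which together allow the plasmid to replicate and be retained as an extrachromosomal episome in permissive primate cells. A hygromycin B phosphotransferase cassette, driven by an HSV thymidine kinase promoter and ended by the TK polyadenylation signal, provides selection for cells that maintain the plasmid. The short fragments annotated as herpesvirus genes, rop, TcR, the tet promoter and SV40 large T antigen are best read as remnants of the backbone's construction, not functional elements.

The payload is a codon-optimized human serotonin transporter (SERT, SLC6A4) coding sequence of roughly 2 kb, cloned between NheI and XhoI sites that are both retained. It is expressed from the CMV immediate-early enhancer and promoter, and on the circular map it is followed by the SV40 polyadenylation signal. The transporter carries an internal MYC epitope inserted into extracellular loop 2, a position that should allow antibody detection of protein at the cell surface. The feature table does not annotate this tag separately. The insert also bears the F263C substitution, which the depositor describes as giving approximately wild-type activity but decreased surface expression. The plasmid comes from a deep mutagenesis study of a transporter and uptake of a non-native substrate, where it serves as an individual mutant for characterizing SERT expression and transport in cultured mammalian cells.
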