Features (pLannotate 1.2.2; 22 found; start..end, strand, type, name):
     14..148     -  polyA_signal   SV40 poly(A) signal: SV40 polyadenylation signal
    171..254     -  CDS            large T antigen (fragment): large T antigen from SV40 (simian virus 40)
    257..297     +  CDS            rop (fragment): Rop protein, which maintains plasmids at low copy number; rop
    409..427     -  misc_feature   MCS (fragment): pUC18/19 multiple cloning site
    873..2662    -  rep_origin     oriP: Epstein-Barr virus oriP replication origin (Yates et al., 2000)
   2663..2881    -  CDS            gL (fragment): GL_EBVB9 - Experimental evidence at protein level: Swiss-Prot protein existence level 1. The heterodimer glycoprotein H-glycoprotein L is required for the fusion of viral and plasma membranes leading to virus entry into the host cell. Acts as a functional inhibitor of gH and maintains gH in an inhibited form. Upon binding to host integrins, gL dissociates from gH leading to activation of the viral fusion glycoproteins gB and gH. Fusion of EBV with B-lymphocytes requires the additional receptor- binding protein gp42, which forms a complex with gH/gL. The heterodimer gH/gL targets also host EPHA
   2964..4889    -  CDS            EBNA1: Epstein-Barr nuclear antigen 1, also known as EBNA-1 crucial for latent viral infection, and for episomal amplification of vectors containing the oriP origin (Okita et al., 2013)
   4927..5271    -  CDS            BRRF2_EBVB9 (fragment): Protein inferred from homology: Swiss-Prot protein existence level 3. From Epstein-Barr virus (strain B95-8) (HHV-4) (Human herpesvirus 4).
   5274..5297    -  promoter       tet promoter (fragment): E. coli promoter for tetracycline efflux protein gene
   5410..5514    +  promoter       AmpR promoter: bla
   5515..6375    +  CDS            AmpR: β-lactamase; bla; confers resistance to ampicillin, carbenicillin, and related antibiotics
   6546..7134    +  rep_origin     ori: high-copy-number ColE1/pMB1/pBR322/pUC origin of replication
   7180..7338    -  CDS            TcR (fragment): tetracycline efflux protein; tet; confers resistance to tetracycline
   7459..7659    -  CDS            MDV035 (fragment): UL24_GAHVM - Protein inferred from homology: Swiss-Prot protein existence level 3. May play a role in the dispersal of host nucleolin from the nucleolus throughout the nucleus leading to a decrease in ribosome biogenesis. From Gallid herpesvirus 2 (strain Chicken/Md5/ATCC VR-987) (GaHV-2) (Marek's disease herpesvirus type 1).
   7648..7710    +  promoter       Mini-TK promoter: minimal herpes simplex virus (HSV) thymidine kinase promoter
   7753..8790    +  CDS            HygR: hygromycin B phosphotransferase confers resistance to hygromycin
   8832..8880    +  polyA_signal   HSV TK poly(A) signal: herpes simplex virus thymidine kinase polyadenylation signal (Cole and Stacy, 1985)
   9080..9304    +  CDS            gH (fragment): GH_HHV11 - Experimental evidence at protein level: Swiss-Prot protein existence level 1. The heterodimer glycoprotein H-glycoprotein L is required for the fusion of viral and plasma membranes leading to virus entry into the host cell. Following initial binding to host receptor, membrane fusion is mediated by the fusion machinery composed of gB and the heterodimer gH/gL. May also be involved in the fusion between the virion envelope and the outer nuclear membrane during virion morphogenesis. From Human herpesvirus 1 (strain 17) (HHV-1) (Human herpes simplex virus 1).
   9335..9360    -  CDS            bla(M) (fragment): β-lactamase lacking the signal sequence; bla(M); allows cytosolic expression of β-lactamase
   9534..9913    +  enhancer       CMV enhancer: human cytomegalovirus immediate early enhancer
   9915..10114   +  promoter       CMV promoter: human cytomegalovirus (CMV) immediate early promoter
  10172..12133   +  CDS            SLC6A4: SC6A4_HUMAN - Also known as HTT, SERT. Experimental evidence at protein level: Swiss-Prot protein existence level 1. Serotonin transporter whose primary function in the central nervous system involves the regulation of serotonergic signaling via transport of serotonin molecules from the synaptic cleft back into the pre-synaptic terminal for re-utilization. Plays a key role in mediating regulation of the availability of serotonin to other receptors of serotonergic systems. Terminates the action of serotonin and recycles it in a sodium-dependent manner. From Homo sapiens (Human).
>Addgene plasmid #107482 | pCEP4-SERTF263C-myc | depositor full sequence | sequence record 205653 | pCEP4-SERTF263C-myc sequence 12145 bps
GCCGGCAAGGCCGGATCCAGACATGATAAGATACATTGATGAGTTTGGACAAACCACAACTAGAATGCAG
TGAAAAAAATGCTTTATTTGTGAAATTTGTGATGCTATTGCTTTATTTGTAACCATTATAAGCTGCAATA
AACAAGTTAACAACAACAATTGCATTCATTTTATGTTTCAGGTTCAGGGGGAGGTGTGGGAGGTTTTTTA
AAGCAAGTAAAACCTCTACAAATGTGGTATGGCTGATTATGATCCGGCTGCCTCGCGCGTTTCGGTGATG
ACGGTGAAAACCTCTGACACATGCAGCTCCCGGAGACGGTCACAGCTTGTCTGTAAGCGGATGCCGGGAG
CAGACAAGCCCGTCAGGGCGCGTCAGCGGGTGTTGGCGGGTGTCGGGGCGCAGCCATGAGGTCGACTCTA
GAGGATCGATCCCCGCCCCGGACGAACTAAACCTGACTACGACATCTCTGCCCCTTCTTCGCGGGGCAGT
GCATGTAATCCCTTCAGTTGGTTGGTACAACTTGCCAACTGGGCCCTGTTCCACATGTGACACGGGGGGG
GACCAAACACAAAGGGGTTCTCTGACTGTAGTTGACATCCTTATAAATGGATGTGCACATTTGCCAACAC
TGAGTGGCTTTCATCCTGGAGCAGACTTTGCAGTCTGTGGACTGCAACACAACATTGCCTTTATGTGTAA
CTCTTGGCTGAAGCTCTTACACCAATGCTGGGGGACATGTACCTCCCAGGGGCCCAGGAAGACTACGGGA
GGCTACACCAACGTCAATCAGAGGGGCCTGTGTAGCTACCGATAAGCGGACCCTCAAGAGGGCATTAGCA
ATAGTGTTTATAAGGCCCCCTTGTTAACCCTAAACGGGTAGCATATGCTTCCCGGGTAGTAGTATATACT
ATCCAGACTAACCCTAATTCAATAGCATATGTTACCCAACGGGAAGCATATGCTATCGAATTAGGGTTAG
TAAAAGGGTCCTAAGGAACAGCGATATCTCCCACCCCATGAGCTGTCACGGTTTTATTTACATGGGGTCA
GGATTCCACGAGGGTAGTGAACCATTTTAGTCACAAGGGCAGTGGCTGAAGATCAAGGAGCGGGCAGTGA
ACTCTCCTGAATCTTCGCCTGCTTCTTCATTCTCCTTCGTTTAGCTAATAGAATAACTGCTGAGTTGTGA
ACAGTAAGGTGTATGTGAGGTGCTCGAAAACAAGGTTTCAGGTGACGCCCCCAGAATAAAATTTGGACGG
GGGGTTCAGTGGTGGCATTGTGCTATGACACCAATATAACCCTCACAAACCCCTTGGGCAATAAATACTA
GTGTAGGAATGAAACATTCTGAATATCTTTAACAATAGAAATCCATGGGGTGGGGACAAGCCGTAAAGAC
TGGATGTCCATCTCACACGAATTTATGGCTATGGGCAACACATAATCCTAGTGCAATATGATACTGGGGT
TATTAAGATGTGTCCCAGGCAGGGACCAAGACAGGTGAACCATGTTGTTACACTCTATTTGTAACAAGGG
GAAAGAGAGTGGACGCCGACAGCAGCGGACTCCACTGGTTGTCTCTAACACCCCCGAAAATTAAACGGGG
CTCCACGCCAATGGGGCCCATAAACAAAGACAAGTGGCCACTCTTTTTTTTGAAATTGTGGAGTGGGGGC
ACGCGTCAGCCCCCACACGCCGCCCTGCGGTTTTGGACTGTAAAATAAGGGTGTAATAACTTGGCTGATT
GTAACCCCGCTAACCACTGCGGTCAAACCACTTGCCCACAAAACCACTAATGGCACCCCGGGGAATACCT
GCATAAGTAGGTGGGCGGGCCAAGATAGGGGCGCGATTGCTGCGATCTGGAGGACAAATTACACACACTT
GCGCCTGAGCGCCAAGCACAGGGTTGTTGGTCCTCATATTCACGAGGTCGCTGAGAGCACGGTGGGCTAA
TGTTGCCATGGGTAGCATATACTACCCAAATATCTGGATAGCATATGCTATCCTAATCTATATCTGGGTA
GCATAGGCTATCCTAATCTATATCTGGGTAGCATATGCTATCCTAATCTATATCTGGGTAGTATATGCTA
TCCTAATTTATATCTGGGTAGCATAGGCTATCCTAATCTATATCTGGGTAGCATATGCTATCCTAATCTA
TATCTGGGTAGTATATGCTATCCTAATCTGTATCCGGGTAGCATATGCTATCCTAATAGAGATTAGGGTA
GTATATGCTATCCTAATTTATATCTGGGTAGCATATACTACCCAAATATCTGGATAGCATATGCTATCCT
AATCTATATCTGGGTAGCATATGCTATCCTAATCTATATCTGGGTAGCATAGGCTATCCTAATCTATATC
TGGGTAGCATATGCTATCCTAATCTATATCTGGGTAGTATATGCTATCCTAATTTATATCTGGGTAGCAT
AGGCTATCCTAATCTATATCTGGGTAGCATATGCTATCCTAATCTATATCTGGGTAGTATATGCTATCCT
AATCTGTATCCGGGTAGCATATGCTATCCTCATGCATATACAGTCAGCATATGATACCCAGTAGTAGAGT
GGGAGTGCTATCCTTTGCATATGCCGCCACCTCCCAAGGGGGCGTGAATTTTCGCTGCTTGTCCTTTTCC
TGCTGGTTGCTCCCATTCTTAGGTGAATTTAAGGAGGCCAGGCTAAAGCCGTCGCATGTCTGATTGCTCA
CCAGGTAAATGTCGCTAATGTTTTCCAACGCGAGAAGGTGTTGAGCGCGGAGCTGAGTGACGTGACAACA
TGGGTATGCCCAATTGCCCCATGTTGGGAGGACGAAAATGGTGACAAGACAGATGGCCAGAAATACACCA
ACAGCACGCATGATGTCTACTGGGGATTTATTCTTTAGTGCGGGGGAATACACGGCTTTTAATACGATTG
AGGGCGTCTCCTAACAAGTTACATCACTCCTGCCCTTCCTCACCCTCATCTCCATCACCTCCTTCATCTC
CGTCATCTCCGTCATCACCCTCCGCGGCAGCCCCTTCCACCATAGGTGGAAACCAGGGAGGCAAATCTAC
TCCATCGTCAAAGCTGCACACAGTCACCCTGATATTGCAGGTAGGAGCGGGCTTTGTCATAACAAGGTCC
TTAATCGCATCCTTCAAAACCTCAGCAAATATATGAGTTTGTAAAAAGACCATGAAATAACAGACAATGG
ACTCCCTTAGCGGGCCAGGTTGTGGGCCGGGTCCAGGGGCCATTCCAAAGGGGAGACGACTCAATGGTGT
AAGACGACATTGTGGAATAGCAAGGGCAGTTCCTCGCCTTAGGTTGTAAAGGGAGGTCTTACTACCTCCA
TATACGAACACACCGGCGACCCAAGTTCCTTCGTCGGTAGTCCTTTCTACGTGACTCCTAGCCAGGAGAG
CTCTTAAACCTTCTGCAATGTTCTCAAATTTCGGGTTGGAACCTCCTTGACCACGATGCTTTCCAAACCA
CCCTCCTTTTTTGCGCCTGCCTCCATCACCCTGACCCCGGGGTCCAGTGCTTGGGCCTTCTCCTGGGTCA
TCTGCGGGGCCCTGCTCTATCGCTCCCGGGGGCACGTCAGGCTCACCATCTGGGCCACCTTCTTGGTGGT
ATTCAAAATAATCGGCTTCCCCTACAGGGTGGAAAAATGGCCTTCTACCTGGAGGGGGCCTGCGCGGTGG
AGACCCGGATGATGATGACTGACTACTGGGACTCCTGGGCCTCTTTTCTCCACGTCCACGACCTCTCCCC
CTGGCTCTTTCACGACTTCCCCCCCTGGCTCTTTCACGTCCTCTACCCCGGCGGCCTCCACTACCTCCTC
GACCCCGGCCTCCACTACCTCCTCGACCCCGGCCTCCACTGCCTCCTCGACCCCGGCCTCCACCTCCTGC
TCCTGCCCCTCCTGCTCCTGCCCCTCCTCCTGCTCCTGCCCCTCCTGCCCCTCCTGCTCCTGCCCCTCCT
GCCCCTCCTGCTCCTGCCCCTCCTGCCCCTCCTGCTCCTGCCCCTCCTGCCCCTCCTCCTGCTCCTGCCC
CTCCTGCCCCTCCTCCTGCTCCTGCCCCTCCTGCCCCTCCTGCTCCTGCCCCTCCTGCCCCTCCTGCTCC
TGCCCCTCCTGCCCCTCCTGCTCCTGCCCCTCCTGCTCCTGCCCCTCCTGCTCCTGCCCCTCCTGCTCCT
GCCCCTCCTGCCCCTCCTGCCCCTCCTCCTGCTCCTGCCCCTCCTGCTCCTGCCCCTCCTGCCCCTCCTG
CCCCTCCTGCTCCTGCCCCTCCTCCTGCTCCTGCCCCTCCTGCCCCTCCTGCCCCTCCTCCTGCTCCTGC
CCCTCCTGCCCCTCCTCCTGCTCCTGCCCCTCCTCCTGCTCCTGCCCCTCCTGCCCCTCCTGCCCCTCCT
CCTGCTCCTGCCCCTCCTGCCCCTCCTCCTGCTCCTGCCCCTCCTCCTGCTCCTGCCCCTCCTGCCCCTC
CTGCCCCTCCTCCTGCTCCTGCCCCTCCTCCTGCTCCTGCCCCTCCTGCCCCTCCTGCCCCTCCTGCCCC
TCCTCCTGCTCCTGCCCCTCCTCCTGCTCCTGCCCCTCCTGCTCCTGCCCCTCCCGCTCCTGCTCCTGCT
CCTGTTCCACCGTGGGTCCCTTTGCAGCCAATGCAACTTGGACGTTTTTGGGGTCTCCGGACACCATCTC
TATGTCTTGGCCCTGATCCTGAGCCGCCCGGGGCTCCTGGTCTTCCGCCTCCTCGTCCTCGTCCTCTTCC
CCGTCCTCGTCCATGGTTATCACCCCCTCTTCTTTGAGGTCCACTGCCGCCGGAGCCTTCTGGTCCAGAT
GTGTCTCCCTTCTCTCCTAGGCCATTTCCAGGTCCTGTACCTGGCCCCTCGTCAGACATGATTCACACTA
AAAGAGATCAATAGACATCTTTATTAGACGACGCTCAGTGAATACAGGGAGTGCAGACTCCTGCCCCCTC
CAACAGCCCCCCCACCCTCATCCCCTTCATGGTCGCTGTCAGACAGATCCAGGTCTGAAAATTCCCCATC
CTCCGAACCATCCTCGTCCTCATCACCAATTACTCGCAGCCCGGAAAACTCCCGCTGAACATCCTCAAGA
TTTGCGTCCTGAGCCTCAAGCCAGGCCTCAAATTCCTCGTCCCCCTTTTTGCTGGACGGTAGGGATGGGG
ATTCTCGGGACCCCTCCTCTTCCTCTTCAAGGTCACCAGACAGAGATGCTACTGGGGCAACGGAAGAAAA
GCTGGGTGCGGCCTGTGAGGATCAGCTTATCGATGATAAGCTGTCAAACATGAGAATTCTTGAAGACGAA
AGGGCCTCGTGATACGCCTATTTTTATAGGTTAATGTCATGATAATAATGGTTTCTTAGACGTCAGGTGG
CACTTTTCGGGGAAATGTGCGCGGAACCCCTATTTGTTTATTTTTCTAAATACATTCAAATATGTATCCG
CTCATGAGACAATAACCCTGATAAATGCTTCAATAATATTGAAAAAGGAAGAGTATGAGTATTCAACATT
TCCGTGTCGCCCTTATTCCCTTTTTTGCGGCATTTTGCCTTCCTGTTTTTGCTCACCCAGAAACGCTGGT
GAAAGTAAAAGATGCTGAAGATCAGTTGGGTGCACGAGTGGGTTACATCGAACTGGATCTCAACAGCGGT
AAGATCCTTGAGAGTTTTCGCCCCGAAGAACGTTTTCCAATGATGAGCACTTTTAAAGTTCTGCTATGTG
GCGCGGTATTATCCCGTGTTGACGCCGGGCAAGAGCAACTCGGTCGCCGCATACACTATTCTCAGAATGA
CTTGGTTGAGTACTCACCAGTCACAGAAAAGCATCTTACGGATGGCATGACAGTAAGAGAATTATGCAGT
GCTGCCATAACCATGAGTGATAACACTGCGGCCAACTTACTTCTGACAACGATCGGAGGACCGAAGGAGC
TAACCGCTTTTTTGCACAACATGGGGGATCATGTAACTCGCCTTGATCGTTGGGAACCGGAGCTGAATGA
AGCCATACCAAACGACGAGCGTGACACCACGATGCCTGCAGCAATGGCAACAACGTTGCGCAAACTATTA
ACTGGCGAACTACTTACTCTAGCTTCCCGGCAACAATTAATAGACTGGATGGAGGCGGATAAAGTTGCAG
GACCACTTCTGCGCTCGGCCCTTCCGGCTGGCTGGTTTATTGCTGATAAATCTGGAGCCGGTGAGCGTGG
GTCTCGCGGTATCATTGCAGCACTGGGGCCAGATGGTAAGCCCTCCCGTATCGTAGTTATCTACACGACG
GGGAGTCAGGCAACTATGGATGAACGAAATAGACAGATCGCTGAGATAGGTGCCTCACTGATTAAGCATT
GGTAACTGTCAGACCAAGTTTACTCATATATACTTTAGATTGATTTAAAACTTCATTTTTAATTTAAAAG
GATCTAGGTGAAGATCCTTTTTGATAATCTCATGACCAAAATCCCTTAACGTGAGTTTTCGTTCCACTGA
GCGTCAGACCCCGTAGAAAAGATCAAAGGATCTTCTTGAGATCCTTTTTTTCTGCGCGTAATCTGCTGCT
TGCAAACAAAAAAACCACCGCTACCAGCGGTGGTTTGTTTGCCGGATCAAGAGCTACCAACTCTTTTTCC
GAAGGTAACTGGCTTCAGCAGAGCGCAGATACCAAATACTGTCCTTCTAGTGTAGCCGTAGTTAGGCCAC
CACTTCAAGAACTCTGTAGCACCGCCTACATACCTCGCTCTGCTAATCCTGTTACCAGTGGCTGCTGCCA
GTGGCGATAAGTCGTGTCTTACCGGGTTGGACTCAAGACGATAGTTACCGGATAAGGCGCAGCGGTCGGG
CTGAACGGGGGGTTCGTGCACACAGCCCAGCTTGGAGCGAACGACCTACACCGAACTGAGATACCTACAG
CGTGAGCTATGAGAAAGCGCCACGCTTCCCGAAGGGAGAAAGGCGGACAGGTATCCGGTAAGCGGCAGGG
TCGGAACAGGAGAGCGCACGAGGGAGCTTCCAGGGGGAAACGCCTGGTATCTTTATAGTCCTGTCGGGTT
TCGCCACCTCTGACTTGAGCGTCGATTTTTGTGATGCTCGTCAGGGGGGCGGAGCCTATGGAAAAACGCC
AGCAACGCGGCCTTTTTACGGTTCCTGGCCTTTTGCTGGCCTTGAAGCTGTCCCTGATGGTCGTCATCTA
CCTGCCTGGACAGCATGGCCTGCAACGCGGGCATCCCGATGCCGCCGGAAGCGAGAAGAATCATAATGGG
GAAGGCCATCCAGCCTCGCGTCGCGAACGCCAGCAAGACGTAGCCCAGCGCGTCGGCCCCGAGATGCGCC
GCGTGCGGCTGCTGGAGATGGCGGACGCGATGGATATGTTCTGCCAAGGGTTGGTTTGCGCATTCACAGT
TCTCCGCAAGAATTGATTGGCTCCAATTCTTGGAGTGGTGAATCCGTTAGCGAGGTGCCGCCCTGCTTCA
TCCCCGTGGCCCGTTGCTCGCGTTTGCTGGCGGTGTCCCCGGAAGAAATATATTTGCATGTCTTTAGTTC
TATGATGACACAAACCCCGCCCAGCGTCTTGTCATTGGCGAATTCGAACACGCAGATGCAGTCGGGGCGG
CGCGGTCCGAGGTCCACTTCGCATATTAAGGTGACGCGTGTGGCCTCGAACACCGAGCGACCCTGCAGCG
ACCCGCTTAACAGCGTCAACAGCGTGCCGCAGATCCCGGGGGGCAATGAGATATGAAAAAGCCTGAACTC
ACCGCGACGTCTGTCGAGAAGTTTCTGATCGAAAAGTTCGACAGCGTCTCCGACCTGATGCAGCTCTCGG
AGGGCGAAGAATCTCGTGCTTTCAGCTTCGATGTAGGAGGGCGTGGATATGTCCTGCGGGTAAATAGCTG
CGCCGATGGTTTCTACAAAGATCGTTATGTTTATCGGCACTTTGCATCGGCCGCGCTCCCGATTCCGGAA
GTGCTTGACATTGGGGAATTCAGCGAGAGCCTGACCTATTGCATCTCCCGCCGTGCACAGGGTGTCACGT
TGCAAGACCTGCCTGAAACCGAACTGCCCGCTGTTCTGCAGCCGGTCGCGGAGGCCATGGATGCGATCGC
TGCGGCCGATCTTAGCCAGACGAGCGGGTTCGGCCCATTCGGACCGCAAGGAATCGGTCAATACACTACA
TGGCGTGATTTCATATGCGCGATTGCTGATCCCCATGTGTATCACTGGCAAACTGTGATGGACGACACCG
TCAGTGCGTCCGTCGCGCAGGCTCTCGATGAGCTGATGCTTTGGGCCGAGGACTGCCCCGAAGTCCGGCA
CCTCGTGCACGCGGATTTCGGCTCCAACAATGTCCTGACGGACAATGGCCGCATAACAGCGGTCATTGAC
TGGAGCGAGGCGATGTTCGGGGATTCCCAATACGAGGTCGCCAACATCTTCTTCTGGAGGCCGTGGTTGG
CTTGTATGGAGCAGCAGACGCGCTACTTCGAGCGGAGGCATCCGGAGCTTGCAGGATCGCCGCGGCTCCG
GGCGTATATGCTCCGCATTGGTCTTGACCAACTCTATCAGAGCTTGGTTGACGGCAATTTCGATGATGCA
GCTTGGGCGCAGGGTCGATGCGACGCAATCGTCCGATCCGGAGCCGGGACTGTCGGGCGTACACAAATCG
CCCGCAGAAGCGCGGCCGTCTGGACCGATGGCTGTGTAGAAGTACTCGCCGATAGTGGAAACCGACGCCC
CAGCACTCGTCCGGATCGGGAGATGGGGGAGGCTAACTGAAACACGGAAGGAGACAATACCGGAAGGAAC
CCGCGCTATGACGGCAATAAAAAGACAGAATAAAACGCACGGGTGTTGGGTCGTTTGTTCATAAACGCGG
GGTTCGGTCCCAGGGCTGGCACTCTGTCGATACCCCACCGAGACCCCATTGGGGCCAATACGCCCGCGTT
TCTTCCTTTTCCCCACCCCACCCCCCAAGTTCGGGTGAAGGCCCAGGGCTCGCAGCCAACGTCGGGGCGG
CAGGCCCTGCCATAGCCACTGGCCCCGTGGGTTAGGGACGGGGTCCCCCATGGGGAATGGTTTATGGTTC
GTGGGGGTTATTATTTTGGGCGTTGCGTGGGGTCAGGTCCACGACTGGACTGAGCAGACAGACCCATGGT
TTTTGGATGGCCTGGGCATGGACCGCATGTACTGGCGCGACACGAACACCGGGCGTCTGTGGCTGCCAAA
CACCCCCGACCCCCAAAAACCACCGCGCGGATTTCTGGCGTGCCAAGCTAGTCGACCAATTCTCATGTTT
GACAGCTTATCATCGCAGATCCGGGCAACGTTGTTGCCATTGCTGCAGGCGCAGAACTGGTAGGTATGGA
AGATCTATACATTGAATCAATATTGGCAATTAGCCATATTAGTCATTGGTTATATAGCATAAATCAATAT
TGGCTATTGGCCATTGCATACGTTGTATCTATATCATAATATGTACATTTATATTGGCTCATGTCCAATA
TGACCGCCATGTTGACATTGATTATTGACTAGTTATTAATAGTAATCAATTACGGGGTCATTAGTTCATA
GCCCATATATGGAGTTCCGCGTTACATAACTTACGGTAAATGGCCCGCCTGGCTGACCGCCCAACGACCC
CCGCCCATTGACGTCAATAATGACGTATGTTCCCATAGTAACGCCAATAGGGACTTTCCATTGACGTCAA
TGGGTGGAGTATTTACGGTAAACTGCCCACTTGGCAGTACATCAAGTGTATCATATGCCAAGTCCGCCCC
CTATTGACGTCAATGACGGTAAATGGCCCGCCTGGCATTATGCCCAGTACATGACCTTACGGGACTTTCC
TACTTGGCAGTACATCTACGTATTAGTCATCGCTATTACCATGGTGATGCGGTTTTGGCAGTACACCAAT
GGGCGTGGATAGCGGTTTGACTCACGGGGATTTCCAAGTCTCCACCCCATTGACGTCAATGGGAGTTTGT
TTTGGCACCAAAATCAACGGGACTTTCCAAAATGTCGTAATAACCCCGCCCCGTTGACGCAAATGGGCGG
TAGGCGTGTACGGTGGGAGGTCTATATAAGCAGAGCTCGTTTAGTGAACCGTCAGATCTCTAGAAGCTGG
GTACCAGCTGCTAGCGCCACCATGGAGACCACCCCCCTGAACAGTCAAAAGCAACTCTCTGCCTGTGAGG
ATGGAGAGGACTGTCAGGAGAATGGCGTTCTTCAAAAGGTTGTACCCACCCCTGGAGATAAGGTGGAAAG
CGGCCAGATTTCCAACGGCTACAGCGCCGTGCCATCACCTGGAGCCGGGGATGATACACGGCACAGCATT
CCCGCAACCACCACGACACTGGTTGCAGAGCTTCACCAGGGCGAGAGGGAGACGTGGGGCAAAAAGGTAG
ATTTTCTGCTTTCCGTGATCGGTTACGCGGTCGATCTGGGGAACGTGTGGAGGTTCCCTTACATTTGTTA
CCAAAACGGAGGGGGTGCCTTCTTGCTGCCCTACACAATTATGGCGATTTTTGGGGGTATCCCGCTCTTC
TACATGGAACTGGCCTTGGGTCAGTACCACCGGAACGGCTGCATTAGCATTTGGCGCAAGATATGCCCCA
TTTTCAAGGGAATCGGATACGCAATCTGTATAATCGCGTTCTATATTGCATCATATTACAACACCATCAT
GGCCTGGGCCCTTTATTACTTGATCAGCAGTTTCACCGACCAATTGCCGTGGACGAGCTGTAAGAACTCA
TGGAATACCGGGAACTGTACCAACTACTTCTCTGAGGACAGCTCAGGAGGTAGCGGGGGTGAACAGAAGC
TGATTAGCGAGGAGGACTTGGGCAGTCCAGGCGGAAGCGGCAACATCACTTGGACACTCCATAGTACGAG
CCCCGCAGAGGAGTTTTACACCAGGCACGTACTGCAGATTCATAGGAGCAAGGGTCTGCAAGACCTGGGC
GGTATTAGCTGGCAGCTCGCATTGTGCATAATGTTGATCTGCACGGTGATCTATTTCTCTATCTGGAAGG
GAGTAAAGACATCCGGCAAGGTGGTGTGGGTGACGGCGACCTTCCCCTACATTATACTCAGCGTGTTGTT
GGTGAGGGGGGCAACCCTGCCTGGGGCCTGGCGAGGCGTGCTGTTCTATCTCAAGCCAAACTGGCAGAAG
CTTCTTGAAACCGGAGTGTGGATCGACGCGGCCGCGCAAATCTTCTTTTCCCTCGGTCCCGGCTTCGGGG
TCCTTCTGGCATTCGCAAGCTACAACAAGTTCAACAATAACTGCTACCAGGACGCCCTCGTGACAAGTGT
AGTGAACTGCATGACCTCTTTCGTGAGCGGGTTTGTGATCTTCACAGTACTCGGATATATGGCTGAGATG
AGGAACGAAGATGTTAGTGAGGTTGCCAAAGACGCTGGCCCGAGCCTGTTGTTCATCACATACGCCGAGG
CTATCGCGAACATGCCCGCATCTACTTTCTTCGCCATCATCTTTTTCCTGATGCTGATAACCCTTGGGCT
GGATAGCACCTTCGCCGGACTGGAGGGTGTCATCACTGCCGTTCTCGACGAGTTCCCCCATGTGTGGGCC
AAGCGACGGGAAAGGTTCGTGCTGGCCGTCGTAATCACATGCTTCTTCGGCTCACTGGTGACCCTTACCT
TTGGCGGTGCGTACGTGGTCAAGCTGCTCGAAGAGTACGCCACTGGACCGGCGGTTCTGACCGTGGCATT
GATCGAGGCCGTGGCCGTAAGCTGGTTTTACGGCATCACGCAGTTCTGTAGGGACGTGAAAGAGATGCTG
GGCTTTTCTCCCGGTTGGTTTTGGAGGATTTGTTGGGTAGCAATTAGCCCCCTGTTTCTCCTTTTCATTA
TTTGCTCTTTTCTGATGTCTCCACCGCAGCTCCGACTGTTTCAGTACAACTACCCCTACTGGTCAATTAT
CCTGGGCTATTGTATCGGCACCTCAAGTTTCATCTGCATCCCCACATACATCGCATACAGACTGATAATT
ACGCCCGGTACTTTTAAGGAGCGAATCATTAAAAGCATAACCCCCGAAACCCCCACCGAGATCCCTTGTG
GCGATATAAGACTCAATGCGGTCTAATAGCTCGAG
