>Addgene plasmid #107482 | pCEP4-SERTF263C-myc | addgene partial sequence | sequence record 205652 | Addgene Partial NGS Result
CTGTTCCACCGTGGGTCCCTTTGCAGCCAATGCAACTTGGACGTTTTTGGGGTCTCCGGACACCATCTCT
ATGTCTTGGCCCTGATCCTGAGCCGCCCGGGGCTCCTGGTCTTCCGCCTCCTCGTCCTCGTCCTCTTCCC
CGTCCTCGTCCATGGTTATCACCCCCTCTTCTTTGAGGTCCACTGCCGCCGGAGCCTTCTGGTCCAGATG
TGTCTCCCTTCTCTCCTAGGCCATTTCCAGGTCCTGTACCTGGCCCCTCGTCAGACATGATTCACACTAA
AAGAGATCAATAGACATCTTTATTAGACGACGCTCAGTGAATACAGGGAGTGCAGACTCCTGCCCCCTCC
AACAGCCCCCCCACCCTCATCCCCTTCATGGTCGCTGTCAGACAGATCCAGGTCTGAAAATTCCCCATCC
TCCGAACCATCCTCGTCCTCATCACCAATTACTCGCAGCCCGGAAAACTCCCGCTGAACATCCTCAAGAT
TTGCGTCCTGAGCCTCAAGCCAGGCCTCAAATTCCTCGTCCCCCTTTTTGCTGGACGGTAGGGATGGGGA
TTCTCGGGACCCCTCCTCTTCCTCTTCAAGGTCACCAGACAGAGATGCTACTGGGGCAACGGAAGAAAAG
CTGGGTGCGGCCTGTGAGGATCAGCTTATCGATGATAAGCTGTCAAACATGAGAATTCTTGAAGACGAAA
GGGCCTCGTGATACGCCTATTTTTATAGGTTAATGTCATGATAATAATGGTTTCTTAGACGTCAGGTGGC
ACTTTTCGGGGAAATGTGCGCGGAACCCCTATTTGTTTATTTTTCTAAATACATTCAAATATGTATCCGC
TCATGAGACAATAACCCTGATAAATGCTTCAATAATATTGAAAAAGGAAGAGTATGAGTATTCAACATTT
CCGTGTCGCCCTTATTCCCTTTTTTGCGGCATTTTGCCTTCCTGTTTTTGCTCACCCAGAAACGCTGGTG
AAAGTAAAAGATGCTGAAGATCAGTTGGGTGCACGAGTGGGTTACATCGAACTGGATCTCAACAGCGGTA
AGATCCTTGAGAGTTTTCGCCCCGAAGAACGTTTTCCAATGATGAGCACTTTTAAAGTTCTGCTATGTGG
CGCGGTATTATCCCGTGTTGACGCCGGGCAAGAGCAACTCGGTCGCCGCATACACTATTCTCAGAATGAC
TTGGTTGAGTACTCACCAGTCACAGAAAAGCATCTTACGGATGGCATGACAGTAAGAGAATTATGCAGTG
CTGCCATAACCATGAGTGATAACACTGCGGCCAACTTACTTCTGACAACGATCGGAGGACCGAAGGAGCT
AACCGCTTTTTTGCACAACATGGGGGATCATGTAACTCGCCTTGATCGTTGGGAACCGGAGCTGAATGAA
GCCATACCAAACGACGAGCGTGACACCACGATGCCTGCAGCAATGGCAACAACGTTGCGCAAACTATTAA
CTGGCGAACTACTTACTCTAGCTTCCCGGCAACAATTAATAGACTGGATGGAGGCGGATAAAGTTGCAGG
ACCACTTCTGCGCTCGGCCCTTCCGGCTGGCTGGTTTATTGCTGATAAATCTGGAGCCGGTGAGCGTGGG
TCTCGCGGTATCATTGCAGCACTGGGGCCAGATGGTAAGCCCTCCCGTATCGTAGTTATCTACACGACGG
GGAGTCAGGCAACTATGGATGAACGAAATAGACAGATCGCTGAGATAGGTGCCTCACTGATTAAGCATTG
GTAACTGTCAGACCAAGTTTACTCATATATACTTTAGATTGATTTAAAACTTCATTTTTAATTTAAAAGG
ATCTAGGTGAAGATCCTTTTTGATAATCTCATGACCAAAATCCCTTAACGTGAGTTTTCGTTCCACTGAG
CGTCAGACCCCGTAGAAAAGATCAAAGGATCTTCTTGAGATCCTTTTTTTCTGCGCGTAATCTGCTGCTT
GCAAACAAAAAAACCACCGCTACCAGCGGTGGTTTGTTTGCCGGATCAAGAGCTACCAACTCTTTTTCCG
AAGGTAACTGGCTTCAGCAGAGCGCAGATACCAAATACTGTCCTTCTAGTGTAGCCGTAGTTAGGCCACC
ACTTCAAGAACTCTGTAGCACCGCCTACATACCTCGCTCTGCTAATCCTGTTACCAGTGGCTGCTGCCAG
TGGCGATAAGTCGTGTCTTACCGGGTTGGACTCAAGACGATAGTTACCGGATAAGGCGCAGCGGTCGGGC
TGAACGGGGGGTTCGTGCACACAGCCCAGCTTGGAGCGAACGACCTACACCGAACTGAGATACCTACAGC
GTGAGCTATGAGAAAGCGCCACGCTTCCCGAAGGGAGAAAGGCGGACAGGTATCCGGTAAGCGGCAGGGT
CGGAACAGGAGAGCGCACGAGGGAGCTTCCAGGGGGAAACGCCTGGTATCTTTATAGTCCTGTCGGGTTT
CGCCACCTCTGACTTGAGCGTCGATTTTTGTGATGCTCGTCAGGGGGGCGGAGCCTATGGAAAAACGCCA
GCAACGCGGCCTTTTTACGGTTCCTGGCCTTTTGCTGGCCTTGAAGCTGTCCCTGATGGTCGTCATCTAC
CTGCCTGGACAGCATGGCCTGCAACGCGGGCATCCCGATGCCGCCGGAAGCGAGAAGAATCATAATGGGG
AAGGCCATCCAGCCTCGCGTCGCGAACGCCAGCAAGACGTAGCCCAGCGCGTCGGCCCCGAGATGCGCCG
CGTGCGGCTGCTGGAGATGGCGGACGCGATGGATATGTTCTGCCAAGGGTTGGTTTGCGCATTCACAGTT
CTCCGCAAGAATTGATTGGCTCCAATTCTTGGAGTGGTGAATCCGTTAGCGAGGTGCCGCCCTGCTTCAT
CCCCGTGGCCCGTTGCTCGCGTTTGCTGGCGGTGTCCCCGGAAGAAATATATTTGCATGTCTTTAGTTCT
ATGATGACACAAACCCCGCCCAGCGTCTTGTCATTGGCGAATTCGAACACGCAGATGCAGTCGGGGCGGC
GCGGTCCGAGGTCCACTTCGCATATTAAGGTGACGCGTGTGGCCTCGAACACCGAGCGACCCTGCAGCGA
CCCGCTTAACAGCGTCAACAGCGTGCCGCAGATCCCGGGGGGCAATGAGATATGAAAAAGCCTGAACTCA
CCGCGACGTCTGTCGAGAAGTTTCTGATCGAAAAGTTCGACAGCGTCTCCGACCTGATGCAGCTCTCGGA
GGGCGAAGAATCTCGTGCTTTCAGCTTCGATGTAGGAGGGCGTGGATATGTCCTGCGGGTAAATAGCTGC
GCCGATGGTTTCTACAAAGATCGTTATGTTTATCGGCACTTTGCATCGGCCGCGCTCCCGATTCCGGAAG
TGCTTGACATTGGGGAATTCAGCGAGAGCCTGACCTATTGCATCTCCCGCCGTGCACAGGGTGTCACGTT
GCAAGACCTGCCTGAAACCGAACTGCCCGCTGTTCTGCAGCCGGTCGCGGAGGCCATGGATGCGATCGCT
GCGGCCGATCTTAGCCAGACGAGCGGGTTCGGCCCATTCGGACCGCAAGGAATCGGTCAATACACTACAT
GGCGTGATTTCATATGCGCGATTGCTGATCCCCATGTGTATCACTGGCAAACTGTGATGGACGACACCGT
CAGTGCGTCCGTCGCGCAGGCTCTCGATGAGCTGATGCTTTGGGCCGAGGACTGCCCCGAAGTCCGGCAC
CTCGTGCACGCGGATTTCGGCTCCAACAATGTCCTGACGGACAATGGCCGCATAACAGCGGTCATTGACT
GGAGCGAGGCGATGTTCGGGGATTCCCAATACGAGGTCGCCAACATCTTCTTCTGGAGGCCGTGGTTGGC
TTGTATGGAGCAGCAGACGCGCTACTTCGAGCGGAGGCATCCGGAGCTTGCAGGATCGCCGCGGCTCCGG
GCGTATATGCTCCGCATTGGTCTTGACCAACTCTATCAGAGCTTGGTTGACGGCAATTTCGATGATGCAG
CTTGGGCGCAGGGTCGATGCGACGCAATCGTCCGATCCGGAGCCGGGACTGTCGGGCGTACACAAATCGC
CCGCAGAAGCGCGGCCGTCTGGACCGATGGCTGTGTAGAAGTACTCGCCGATAGTGGAAACCGACGCCCC
AGCACTCGTCCGGATCGGGAGATGGGGGAGGCTAACTGAAACACGGAAGGAGACAATACCGGAAGGAACC
CGCGCTATGACGGCAATAAAAAGACAGAATAAAACGCACGGGTGTTGGGTCGTTTGTTCATAAACGCGGG
GTTCGGTCCCAGGGCTGGCACTCTGTCGATACCCCACCGAGACCCCATTGGGGCCAATACGCCCGCGTTT
CTTCCTTTTCCCCACCCCACCCCCCAAGTTCGGGTGAAGGCCCAGGGCTCGCAGCCAACGTCGGGGCGGC
AGGCCCTGCCATAGCCACTGGCCCCGTGGGTTAGGGACGGGGTCCCCCATGGGGAATGGTTTATGGTTCG
TGGGGGTTATTATTTTGGGCGTTGCGTGGGGTCAGGTCCACGACTGGACTGAGCAGACAGACCCATGGTT
TTTGGATGGCCTGGGCATGGACCGCATGTACTGGCGCGACACGAACACCGGGCGTCTGTGGCTGCCAAAC
ACCCCCGACCCCCAAAAACCACCGCGCGGATTTCTGGCGTGCCAAGCTAGTCGACCAATTCTCATGTTTG
ACAGCTTATCATCGCAGATCCGGGCAACGTTGTTGCCATTGCTGCAGGCGCAGAACTGGTAGGTATGGAA
GATCTATACATTGAATCAATATTGGCAATTAGCCATATTAGTCATTGGTTATATAGCATAAATCAATATT
GGCTATTGGCCATTGCATACGTTGTATCTATATCATAATATGTACATTTATATTGGCTCATGTCCAATAT
GACCGCCATGTTGACATTGATTATTGACTAGTTATTAATAGTAATCAATTACGGGGTCATTAGTTCATAG
CCCATATATGGAGTTCCGCGTTACATAACTTACGGTAAATGGCCCGCCTGGCTGACCGCCCAACGACCCC
CGCCCATTGACGTCAATAATGACGTATGTTCCCATAGTAACGCCAATAGGGACTTTCCATTGACGTCAAT
GGGTGGAGTATTTACGGTAAACTGCCCACTTGGCAGTACATCAAGTGTATCATATGCCAAGTCCGCCCCC
TATTGACGTCAATGACGGTAAATGGCCCGCCTGGCATTATGCCCAGTACATGACCTTACGGGACTTTCCT
ACTTGGCAGTACATCTACGTATTAGTCATCGCTATTACCATGGTGATGCGGTTTTGGCAGTACACCAATG
GGCGTGGATAGCGGTTTGACTCACGGGGATTTCCAAGTCTCCACCCCATTGACGTCAATGGGAGTTTGTT
TTGGCACCAAAATCAACGGGACTTTCCAAAATGTCGTAATAACCCCGCCCCGTTGACGCAAATGGGCGGT
AGGCGTGTACGGTGGGAGGTCTATATAAGCAGAGCTCGTTTAGTGAACCGTCAGATCTCTAGAAGCTGGG
TACCAGCTGCTAGCGCCACCATGGAGACCACCCCCCTGAACAGTCAAAAGCAACTCTCTGCCTGTGAGGA
TGGAGAGGACTGTCAGGAGAATGGCGTTCTTCAAAAGGTTGTACCCACCCCTGGAGATAAGGTGGAAAGC
GGCCAGATTTCCAACGGCTACAGCGCCGTGCCATCACCTGGAGCCGGGGATGATACACGGCACAGCATTC
CCGCAACCACCACGACACTGGTTGCAGAGCTTCACCAGGGCGAGAGGGAGACGTGGGGCAAAAAGGTAGA
TTTTCTGCTTTCCGTGATCGGTTACGCGGTCGATCTGGGGAACGTGTGGAGGTTCCCTTACATTTGTTAC
CAAAACGGAGGGGGTGCCTTCTTGCTGCCCTACACAATTATGGCGATTTTTGGGGGTATCCCGCTCTTCT
ACATGGAACTGGCCTTGGGTCAGTACCACCGGAACGGCTGCATTAGCATTTGGCGCAAGATATGCCCCAT
TTTCAAGGGAATCGGATACGCAATCTGTATAATCGCGTTCTATATTGCATCATATTACAACACCATCATG
GCCTGGGCCCTTTATTACTTGATCAGCAGTTTCACCGACCAATTGCCGTGGACGAGCTGTAAGAACTCAT
GGAATACCGGGAACTGTACCAACTACTTCTCTGAGGACAGCTCAGGAGGTAGCGGGGGTGAACAGAAGCT
GATTAGCGAGGAGGACTTGGGCAGTCCAGGCGGAAGCGGCAACATCACTTGGACACTCCATAGTACGAGC
CCCGCAGAGGAGTTTTACACCAGGCACGTACTGCAGATTCATAGGAGCAAGGGTCTGCAAGACCTGGGCG
GTATTAGCTGGCAGCTCGCATTGTGCATAATGTTGATCTGCACGGTGATCTATTTCTCTATCTGGAAGGG
AGTAAAGACATCCGGCAAGGTGGTGTGGGTGACGGCGACCTTCCCCTACATTATACTCAGCGTGTTGTTG
GTGAGGGGGGCAACCCTGCCTGGGGCCTGGCGAGGCGTGCTGTTCTATCTCAAGCCAAACTGGCAGAAGC
TTCTTGAAACCGGAGTGTGGATCGACGCGGCCGCGCAAATCTTCTTTTCCCTCGGTCCCGGCTTCGGGGT
CCTTCTGGCATTCGCAAGCTACAACAAGTTCAACAATAACTGCTACCAGGACGCCCTCGTGACAAGTGTA
GTGAACTGCATGACCTCTTTCGTGAGCGGGTTTGTGATCTTCACAGTACTCGGATATATGGCTGAGATGA
GGAACGAAGATGTTAGTGAGGTTGCCAAAGACGCTGGCCCGAGCCTGTTGTTCATCACATACGCCGAGGC
TATCGCGAACATGCCCGCATCTACTTTCTTCGCCATCATCTTTTTCCTGATGCTGATAACCCTTGGGCTG
GATAGCACCTTCGCCGGACTGGAGGGTGTCATCACTGCCGTTCTCGACGAGTTCCCCCATGTGTGGGCCA
AGCGACGGGAAAGGTTCGTGCTGGCCGTCGTAATCACATGCTTCTTCGGCTCACTGGTGACCCTTACCTT
TGGCGGTGCGTACGTGGTCAAGCTGCTCGAAGAGTACGCCACTGGACCGGCGGTTCTGACCGTGGCATTG
ATCGAGGCCGTGGCCGTAAGCTGGTTTTACGGCATCACGCAGTTCTGTAGGGACGTGAAAGAGATGCTGG
GCTTTTCTCCCGGTTGGTTTTGGAGGATTTGTTGGGTAGCAATTAGCCCCCTGTTTCTCCTTTTCATTAT
TTGCTCTTTTCTGATGTCTCCACCGCAGCTCCGACTGTTTCAGTACAACTACCCCTACTGGTCAATTATC
CTGGGCTATTGTATCGGCACCTCAAGTTTCATCTGCATCCCCACATACATCGCATACAGACTGATAATTA
CGCCCGGTACTTTTAAGGAGCGAATCATTAAAAGCATAACCCCCGAAACCCCCACCGAGATCCCTTGTGG
CGATATAAGACTCAATGCGGTCTAATAGCTCGAGGCCGGCAAGGCCGGATCCAGACATGATAAGATACAT
TGATGAGTTTGGACAAACCACAACTAGAATGCAGTGAAAAAAATGCTTTATTTGTGAAATTTGTGATGCT
ATTGCTTTATTTGTAACCATTATAAGCTGCAATAAACAAGTTAACAACAACAATTGCATTCATTTTATGT
TTCAGGTTCAGGGGGAGGTGTGGGAGGTTTTTTAAAGCAAGTAAAACCTCTACAAATGTGGTATGGCTGA
TTATGATCCGGCTGCCTCGCGCGTTTCGGTGATGACGGTGAAAACCTCTGACACATGCAGCTCCCGGAGA
CGGTCACAGCTTGTCTGTAAGCGGATGCCGGGAGCAGACAAGCCCGTCAGGGCGCGTCAGCGGGTGTTGG
CGGGTGTCGGGGCGCAGCCATGAGGTCGACTCTAGAGGATCGATCCCCGCCCCGGACGAACTAAACCTGA
CTACGACATCTCTGCCCCTTCTTCGCGGGGCAGTGCATGTAATCCCTTCAGTTGGTTGGTACAACTTGCC
AACTGGGCCCTGTTCCACATGTGACACGGGGGGGGACCAAACACAAAGGGGTTCTCTGACTGTAGTTGAC
ATCCTTATAAATGGATGTGCACATTTGCCAACACTGAGTGGCTTTCATCCTGGAGCAGACTTTGCAGTCT
GTGGACTGCAACACAACATTGCCTTTATGTGTAACTCTTGGCTGAAGCTCTTACACCAATGCTGGGGGAC
ATGTACCTCCCAGGGGCCCAGGAAGACTACGGGAGGCTACACCAACGTCAATCAGAGGGGCCTGTGTAGC
TACCGATAAGCGGACCCTCAAGAGGGCATTAGCAATAGTGTTTATAAGGCCCCCTTGTTAACCCTAAACG
GGTAGCATATGCTTCCCGGGTAGTAGTATATACTATCCAGACTAACCCTAATTCAATAGCATATGTTACC
CAACGGGAAGCATATGCTATCGAATTAGGGTTAGTAAAAGGGTCCTAAGGAACAGCGATATCTCCCACCC
CATGAGCTGTCACGGTTTTATTTACATGGGGTCAGGATTCCACGAGGGTAGTGAACCATTTTAGTCACAA
GGGCAGTGGCTGAAGATCAAGGAGCGGGCAGTGAACTCTCCTGAATCTTCGCCTGCTTCTTCATTCTCCT
TCGTTTAGCTAATAGAATAACTGCTGAGTTGTGAACAGTAAGGTGTATGTGAGGTGCTCGAAAACAAGGT
TTCAGGTGACGCCCCCAGAATAAAATTTGGACGGGGGGTTCAGTGGTGGCATTGTGCTATGACACCAATA
TAACCCTCACAAACCCCTTGGGCAATAAATACTAGTGTAGGAATGAAACATTCTGAATATCTTTAACAAT
AGAAATCCATGGGGTGGGGACAAGCCGTAAAGACTGGATGTCCATCTCACACGAATTTATGGCTATGGGC
AACACATAATCCTAGTGCAATATGATACTGGGGTTATTAAGATGTGTCCCAGGCAGGGACCAAGACAGGT
GAACCATGTTGTTACACTCTATTTGTAACAAGGGGAAAGAGAGTGGACGCCGACAGCAGCGGACTCCACT
GGTTGTCTCTAACACCCCCGAAAATTAAACGGGGCTCCACGCCAATGGGGCCCATAAACAAAGACAAGTG
GCCACTCTTTTTTTTGAAATTGTGGAGTGGGGGCACGCGTCAGCCCCCACACGCCGCCCTGCGGTTTTGG
ACTGTAAAATAAGGGTGTAATAACTTGGCTGATTGTAACCCCGCTAACCACTGCGGTCAAACCACTTGCC
CACAAAACCACTAATGGCACCCCGGGGAATACCTGCATAAGTAGGTGGGCGGGCCAAGATAGGGGCGCGA
TTGCTGCGATCTGGAGGACAAATTACACACACTTGCGCCTGAGCGCCAAGCACAGGGTTGTTGGTCCTCA
TATTCACGAGGTCGCTGAGAGCACGGTGGGCTAATGTTGCCATGGGTAGCATATACTACCCAAATATCTG
GATAGCATATGCTATCCTAATCTATATCTGGGTAGCATAGGCTATCCTAATCTATATCTGGGTAGCATAT
GCTATCCTAATCTATATCTGGGTAGTATATGCTATCCTAATTTATATCTGGGTAGCATAGGCTATCCTAA
TCTATATCTGGGTAGCATATGCTATCCTAATCTATATCTGGGTAGTATATGCTATCCTAATCTGTATCCG
GGTAGCATATGCTATCCTAATAGAGATTAGGGTAGTATATGCTATCCTAATTTATATCTGGGTAGCATAT
ACTACCCAAATATCTGGATAGCATATGCTATCCTAATCTATATCTGGGTAGCATATGCTATCCTAATCTA
TATCTGGGTAGCATAGGCTATCCTAATCTATATCTGGGTAGCATATGCTATCCTAATCTATATCTGGGTA
GTATATGCTATCCTAATTTATATCTGGGTAGCATAGGCTATCCTAATCTATATCTGGGTAGCATATGCTA
TCCTAATCTATATCTGGGTAGTATATGCTATCCTAATCTGTATCCGGGTAGCATATGCTATCCTCATGCA
TATACAGTCAGCATATGATACCCAGTAGTAGAGTGGGAGTGCTATCCTTTGCATATGCCGCCACCTCCCA
AGGGGGCGTGAATTTTCGCTGCTTGTCCTTTTCCTGCTGGTTGCTCCCATTCTTAGGTGAATTTAAGGAG
GCCAGGCTAAAGCCGTCGCATGTCTGATTGCTCACCAGGTAAATGTCGCTAATGTTTTCCAACGCGAGAA
GGTGTTGAGCGCGGAGCTGAGTGACGTGACAACATGGGTATGCCCAATTGCCCCATGTTGGGAGGACGAA
AATGGTGACAAGACAGATGGCCAGAAATACACCAACAGCACGCATGATGTCTACTGGGGATTTATTCTTT
AGTGCGGGGGAATACACGGCTTTTAATACGATTGAGGGCGTCTCCTAACAAGTTACATCACTCCTGCCCT
TCCTCACCCTCATCTCCATCACCTCCTTCATCTCCGTCATCTCCGTCATCACCCTCCGCGGCAGCCCCTT
CCACCATAGGTGGAAACCAGGGAGGCAAATCTACTCCATCGTCAAAGCTGCACACAGTCACCCTGATATT
GCAGGTAGGAGCGGGCTTTGTCATAACAAGGTCCTTAATCGCATCCTTCAAAACCTCAGCAAATATATGA
GTTTGTAAAAAGACCATGAAATAACAGACAATGGACTCCCTTAGCGGGCCAGGTTGTGGGCCGGGTCCAG
GGGCCATTCCAAAGGGGAGACGACTCAATGGTGTAAGACGACATTGTGGAATAGCAAGGGCAGTTCCTCG
CCTTAGGTTGTAAAGGGAGGTCTTACTACCTCCATATACGAACACACCGGCGACCCAAGTTCCTTCGTCG
GTAGTCCTTTCTACGTGACTCCTAGCCAGGAGAGCTCTTAAACCTTCTGCAATGTTCTCAAATTTCGGGT
TGGAACCTCCTTGACCACGATGCTTTCCAAACCACCCTCCTTTTTTGCGCCTGCCTCCATCACCCTGACC
CCGGGGTCCAGTGCTTGGGCCTTCTCCTGGGTCATCTGCGGGGCCCTGCTCTATCGCTCCCGGGGGCACG
TCAGGCTCACCATCTGGGCCACCTTCTTGGTGGTATTCAAAATAATCGGCTTCCCCTACAGGGTGGAAAA
ATGGCCTTCTACCTGGAGGGGGCCTGCGCGGTGGAGACCCGGATGATGATGACTGACTACTGGGACTCCT
GGGCCTCTTTTCTCCACGTCCACGACCTCTCCCCCTGGCTCTTTCACGACTTCCCCCCCTGGCTCTTTCA
CGTCCTCTACCCCGGCGGCCTCCACTACCTCCTCGACCCCGGCCTCCACTACCTCCTCGACCCCGGCCTC
CACTGCCTCCTCGACCCCGGCCTCCACCTCCTGCTCCTGCCCCTCCTGCTCCTGCCCCTCCTCCTGCTCC
TGCCCCTCCT
